Addgene plasmid #84294: pEGFP-Merlin S518A
Purpose: Expression of Merlin with an alanine mutation at the Pak phosphorylation site
Depositing lab: Jonathan Chernoff. Depositing organization: Institute for Cancer Research d/b/a the Research Institute of Fox Chase Cancer Center. Publication: p21-activated kinase links Rac/Cdc42 signaling to merlin. Xiao GH, Beeser A, Chernoff J, Testa JR. J Biol Chem. 2002 Jan 11. 277(2):883-6. 10.1074/jbc.C100553200 PubMed 11719502.
Backbone
  Vector backbone: pEGFP-C1
  Backbone manufacturer: Clontech
  Backbone size w/o insert (bp): 4731
  Vector type: Mammalian Expression
Growth in bacteria
  Bacterial resistance: Kanamycin, 50 μg/mL
  Growth temperature: 37°C
  Growth strain: DH5alpha
  Copy number: High Copy
Gene/Insert
  Gene/Insert name: Merlin (NF2)
  Species: H. sapiens (human)
  Mutation: S518A
  Entrez Gene: NF2 (a.k.a. ACN, BANF, SCH, SWNV, merlin-1)
  Promoter: CMV
  Tag / fusion protein: EGFP (N terminal on insert)
  Cloning method: Restriction Enzyme; 5′ cloning site BamHI (destroyed during cloning); 3′ cloning site EcoRI (unknown if destroyed)
  Sequencing primers: 5′ CATGGTCCTGCTGGAGTTCGTG
Terms and licenses: Academic/Nonprofit Terms; Industry Terms: Not Available to Industry
Depositor comments: Merlin with alanine mutation at Pak phosphorylation site
How to cite: pEGFP-Merlin S518A was a gift from Jonathan Chernoff (Addgene plasmid # 84294 ; http://n2t.net/addgene:84294 ; RRID:Addgene_84294)
