[The description below was written by a language model from this plasmid's Addgene catalogue record and pLannotate feature annotations shown in this document.]
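Description:
pEGFP-Merlin S518A is a mammalian expression plasmid built on the Clontech pEGFP-C1 backbone, carrying human Merlin, the product of the NF2 tumour suppressor gene, fused to the C-terminus of EGFP. The assembled sequence is 6,484 nt. Transcription is driven by the human cytomegalovirus immediate early enhancer and promoter. The EGFP coding sequence comes first and is followed shortly by the NF2 open reading frame, so the fluorescent tag sits at the N-terminus of Merlin. An SV40 polyadenylation signal terminates the transcript. The insert was placed by restriction cloning between BamHI (destroyed in the process) and EcoRI, and only a fragment of the original multiple cloning site remains downstream.

The defining feature is the S518A substitution, which replaces the serine targeted by p21-activated kinase (Pak) with a non-phosphorylatable alanine. According to the record, the plasmid is meant for expressing this phosphorylation-site mutant. The associated work concerns how Pak links Rac/Cdc42 signalling to Merlin, and the EGFP tag allows the fusion protein to be followed by fluorescence in transfected cells.

The plasmid is propagated in E. coli at high copy from a ColE1/pUC-type origin under kanamycin selection. The NeoR/KanR gene (Tn5 aminoglycoside phosphotransferase) sits downstream of both a bacterial bla-type promoter and the SV40 enhancer/early promoter, with an HSV TK polyadenylation signal, so the same marker can confer G418 resistance in mammalian cells. An f1 origin is also present, which permits single-stranded DNA production. The short large T antigen, ble and bGH poly(A) fragments in the annotation appear to be partial matches within backbone sequence rather than functional elements.
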