Features (pLannotate 1.2.2; 15 found; start..end, strand, type, name):
     61..364     +  enhancer       CMV enhancer: human cytomegalovirus immediate early enhancer
    365..568     +  promoter       CMV promoter: human cytomegalovirus (CMV) immediate early promoter
    613..1329    +  CDS            EGFP: EGFP is a basic (constitutively fluorescent) green fluorescent protein published in 1996, derived from Aequorea victoria. It is reported to be a rapidly-maturing weak dimer with moderate acid sensitivity.
   1345..3126    +  CDS            NF2: MERL_HUMAN - Also known as SCH. Experimental evidence at protein level: Swiss-Prot protein existence level 1. Probable regulator of the Hippo/SWH (Sav/Wts/Hpo) signaling pathway, a signaling pathway that plays a pivotal role in tumor suppression by restricting proliferation and promoting apoptosis. Along with WWC1 can synergistically induce the phosphorylation of LATS1 and LATS2 and can probably function in the regulation of the Hippo/SWH (Sav/Wts/Hpo) signaling pathway. May act as a membrane stabilizing protein. May inhibit PI3 kinase by binding to AGAP2 and impairing its stimulating activity
   3136..3153    +  misc_feature   MCS (fragment): multiple cloning site
   3165..3249    +  CDS            large T antigen (fragment): large T antigen from SV40 (simian virus 40)
   3272..3393    +  polyA_signal   SV40 poly(A) signal: SV40 polyadenylation signal
   3427..3855    -  rep_origin     f1 ori (sequence partly withheld): f1 bacteriophage origin of replication; arrow indicates direction of (+) strand synthesis
   3882..3986    +  promoter       AmpR promoter: bla
   3988..4345    +  promoter       SV40 promoter: SV40 enhancer and early promoter
   4380..5174    +  CDS            NeoR/KanR: aminoglycoside phosphotransferase from Tn5; aph(3')-II (or nptII); confers resistance to neomycin, kanamycin, and G418 (Geneticin®)
   5195..5347    +  CDS            ble (fragment): BLE_KLEPN - Experimental evidence at protein level: Swiss-Prot protein existence level 1. Binding protein with a strong affinity to the bleomycin family of antibiotics. Binds to CL990; an antimitotic-antibiotic compound. From Klebsiella pneumoniae.
   5406..5453    +  polyA_signal   HSV TK poly(A) signal: herpes simplex virus thymidine kinase polyadenylation signal (Cole and Stacy, 1985)
   5544..5560    -  polyA_signal   bGH poly(A) signal (fragment): bovine growth hormone polyadenylation signal
   5782..6370    +  rep_origin     ori: high-copy-number ColE1/pMB1/pBR322/pUC origin of replication
>Addgene plasmid #84294 | pEGFP-Merlin S518A | addgene full sequence | sequence record 163908 | Addgene assembled sequence
TAGTTATTAATAGTAATCAATTACGGGGTCATTAGTTCATAGCCCATATATGGAGTTCCGCGTTACATAA
CTTACGGTAAATGGCCCGCCTGGCTGACCGCCCAACGACCCCCGCCCATTGACGTCAATAATGACGTATG
TTCCCATAGTAACGCCAATAGGGACTTTCCATTGACGTCAATGGGTGGAGTATTTACGGTAAACTGCCCA
CTTGGCAGTACATCAAGTGTATCATATGCCAAGTACGCCCCCTATTGACGTCAATGACGGTAAATGGCCC
GCCTGGCATTATGCCCAGTACATGACCTTATGGGACTTTCCTACTTGGCAGTACATCTACGTATTAGTCA
TCGCTATTACCATGGTGATGCGGTTTTGGCAGTACATCAATGGGCGTGGATAGCGGTTTGACTCACGGGG
ATTTCCAAGTCTCCACCCCATTGACGTCAATGGGAGTTTGTTTTGGCACCAAAATCAACGGGACTTTCCA
AAATGTCGTAACAACTCCGCCCCATTGACGCAAATGGGCGGTAGGCGTGTACGGTGGGAGGTCTATATAA
GCAGAGCTGGTTTAGTGAACCGTCAGATCCGCTAGCGCTACCGGTCGCCACCATGGTGAGCAAGGGCGAG
GAGCTGTTCACCGGGGTGGTGCCCATCCTGGTCGAGCTGGACGGCGACGTAAACGGCCACAAGTTCAGCG
TGTCCGGCGAGGGCGAGGGCGATGCCACCTACGGCAAGCTGACCCTGAAGTTCATCTGCACCACCGGCAA
GCTGCCCGTGCCCTGGCCCACCCTCGTGACCACCCTGACCTACGGCGTGCAGTGCTTCAGCCGCTACCCC
GACCACATGAAGCAGCACGACTTCTTCAAGTCCGCCATGCCCGAAGGCTACGTCCAGGAGCGCACCATCT
TCTTCAAGGACGACGGCAACTACAAGACCCGCGCCGAGGTGAAGTTCGAGGGCGACACCCTGGTGAACCG
CATCGAGCTGAAGGGCATCGACTTCAAGGAGGACGGCAACATCCTGGGGCACAAGCTGGAGTACAACTAC
AACAGCCACAACGTCTATATCATGGCCGACAAGCAGAAGAACGGCATCAAGGTGAACTTCAAGATCCGCC
ACAACATCGAGGACGGCAGCGTGCAGCTCGCCGACCACTACCAGCAGAACACCCCCATCGGCGACGGCCC
CGTGCTGCTGCCCGACAACCACTACCTGAGCACCCAGTCCGCCCTGAGCAAAGACCCCAACGAGAAGCGC
GATCACATGGTCCTGCTGGAGTTCGTGACCGCCGCCGGGATCACTCTCGGCATGGACGAGCTGTACAAGT
CCGGACTCAGATCCGCCGGGGCCATCGCTTCCCGCATGAGCTTCAGCTCTCTCAAGAGGAAGCAACCCAA
GACGTTCACCGTGAGGATCGTCACCATGGACGCCGAGATGGAGTTCAATTGCGAGATGAAGTGGAAAGGG
AAGGACCTCTTTGATTTGGTGTGCCGGACTCTGGGGCTCCGAGAAACCTGGTTCTTTGGACTGCAGTACA
CAATCAAGGACACAGTGGCCTGGCTCAAAATGGACAAGAAGGTACTGGATCATGATGTTTCAAAGGAAGA
ACCAGTCACCTTTCACTTCTTGGCCAAATTTTATCCTGAGAATGCTGAAGAGGAGCTGGTTCAGGAGATC
ACACAACATTTATTCTTCTTACAGGTAAAGAAGCAGATTTTAGATGAAAAGATCTACTGCCCTCCTGAGG
CTTCTGTGCTCCTGGCTTCTTACGCCGTCCAGGCCAAGTATGGTGACTACGACCCCAGTGTTCACAAGCG
GGGATTTTTGGCCCAAGAGGAATTGCTTCCAAAAAGGGTAATAAATCTGTATCAGATGACTCCGGAAATG
TGGGAGGAGAGAATTACTGCTTGGTACGCAGAGCACCGAGGCCGAGCCAGGGATGAAGCTGAAATGGAAT
ATCTGAAGATAGCTCAGGACCTGGAGATGTACGGTGTGAACTACTTTGCAATCCGGAATAAAAAGGGCAC
AGAGCTGCTGCTTGGAGTGGATGCCCTGGGGCTTCACATTTATGACCCTGAGAACAGACTGACCCCCAAG
ATCTCCTTCCCGTGGAATGAAATCCGAAACATCTCGTACAGTGACAAGGAGTTTACTATTAAACCACTGG
ATAAGAAAATTGATGTCTTCAAGTTTAACTCCTCAAAGCTTCGTGTTAATAAGCTGATTCTCCAGCTATG
TATCGGGAACCATGATCTATTTATGAGGAGAAGGAAAGCCGATTCTTTGGAAGTTCAGCAGATGAAAGCC
CAGGCCAGGGAGGAGAAGGCTAGAAAGCAGATGGAGCGGCAGCGCCTCGCTCGAGAGAAGCAGATGAGGG
AGGAGGCTGAACGCACGAGGGATGAGTTGGAGAGGAGGCTGCTGCAGATGAAAGAAGAAGCAACAATGGC
CAACGAAGCACTGATGCGGTCTGAGGAGACAGCTGACCTGTTGGCTGAAAAGGCCCAGATCACCGAGGAG
GAGGCAAAACTTCTGGCCCAGAAGGCCGCAGAGGCTGAGCAGGAAATGCAGCGCATCAAGGCCACAGCGA
TTCGCACGGAGGAGGAGAAGCGCCTGATGGAGCAGAAGGTGCTGGAAGCCGAGGTGCTGGCACTGAAGAT
GGCTGAGGAGTCAGAGAGGAGGGCCAAAGAGGCAGATCAGCTGAAGCAGGACCTGCAGGAAGCACGCGAG
GCGGAGCGAAGAGCCAAGCAGAAGCTCCTGGAGATTGCCACCAAGCCCACGTACCCGCCCATGAACCCAA
TTCCAGCACCGTTGCCTCCTGACATACCAAGCTTCAACCTCATTGGTGACAGCCTGTCTTTCGACTTCAA
AGATACTGACATGAAGCGGCTTGCCATGGAGATAGAGAAAGAAAAAGTGGAATACATGGAAAAGAGCAAG
CATCTGCAGGAGCAGCTCAATGAACTCAAGACAGAAATCGAGGCCTTGAAACTGAAAGAGAGGGAGACAG
CTCTGGATATTCTGCACAATGAGAACTCCGACAGGGGTGGCAGCAGCAAGCACAATACCATTAAAAAGCT
CACCTTGCAGAGCGCCAAGTCCCGAGTGGCCTTCTTTGAAGAGCTCTAGTCTAGAGGGCCCGGGATCCAC
CGGATCTAGATAACTGATCATAATCAGCCATACCACATTTGTAGAGGTTTTACTTGCTTTAAAAAACCTC
CCACACCTCCCCCTGAACCTGAAACATAAAATGAATGCAATTGTTGTTGTTAACTTGTTTATTGCAGCTT
ATAATGGTTACAAATAAAGCAATAGCATCACAAATTTCACAAATAAAGCATTTTTTTCACTGCATTCTAG
TTGTGGTTTGTCCAAACTCATCAATGTATCTTAACGCGTAAATTGTAAGCGTTAATATTTTGTTAAAATT
CGCGTTAAATTTTTGTTAAATCAGCTCATTTTTTAACCAATAGGCCGAAATCGGCAAAATCCCTTATAAA
TCAAAAGAATAGACCGAGATAGGGT
[37 nt withheld, positions 3526-3562]
AAAGAACGTGGACTCCAACGTCAAAGG
[49 nt withheld, positions 3590-3638]
T
[91 nt withheld, positions 3640-3730]
G
[124 nt withheld, positions 3732-3855]
CAGGTGGCACTTTTCGGGGAAATGTGCGCGGAACCCCTATTTGTTTATTTTTCTAAATACATTCAAATAT
GTATCCGCTCATGAGACAATAACCCTGATAAATGCTTCAATAATATTGAAAAAGGAAGAGTCCTGAGGCG
GAAAGAACCAGCTGTGGAATGTGTGTCAGTTAGGGTGTGGAAAGTCCCCAGGCTCCCCAGCAGGCAGAAG
TATGCAAAGCATGCATCTCAATTAGTCAGCAACCAGGTGTGGAAAGTCCCCAGGCTCCCCAGCAGGCAGA
AGTATGCAAAGCATGCATCTCAATTAGTCAGCAACCATAGTCCCGCCCCTAACTCCGCCCATCCCGCCCC
TAACTCCGCCCAGTTCCGCCCATTCTCCGCCCCATGGCTGACTAATTTTTTTTATTTATGCAGAGGCCGA
GGCCGCCTCGGCCTCTGAGCTATTCCAGAAGTAGTGAGGAGGCTTTTTTGGAGGCCTAGGCTTTTGCAAA
GATCGATCAAGAGACAGGATGAGGATCGTTTCGCATGATTGAACAAGATGGATTGCACGCAGGTTCTCCG
GCCGCTTGGGTGGAGAGGCTATTCGGCTATGACTGGGCACAACAGACAATCGGCTGCTCTGATGCCGCCG
TGTTCCGGCTGTCAGCGCAGGGGCGCCCGGTTCTTTTTGTCAAGACCGACCTGTCCGGTGCCCTGAATGA
ACTGCAAGACGAGGCAGCGCGGCTATCGTGGCTGGCCACGACGGGCGTTCCTTGCGCAGCTGTGCTCGAC
GTTGTCACTGAAGCGGGAAGGGACTGGCTGCTATTGGGCGAAGTGCCGGGGCAGGATCTCCTGTCATCTC
ACCTTGCTCCTGCCGAGAAAGTATCCATCATGGCTGATGCAATGCGGCGGCTGCATACGCTTGATCCGGC
TACCTGCCCATTCGACCACCAAGCGAAACATCGCATCGAGCGAGCACGTACTCGGATGGAAGCCGGTCTT
GTCGATCAGGATGATCTGGACGAAGAGCATCAGGGGCTCGCGCCAGCCGAACTGTTCGCCAGGCTCAAGG
CGAGCATGCCCGACGGCGAGGATCTCGTCGTGACCCATGGCGATGCCTGCTTGCCGAATATCATGGTGGA
AAATGGCCGCTTTTCTGGATTCATCGACTGTGGCCGGCTGGGTGTGGCGGACCGCTATCAGGACATAGCG
TTGGCTACCCGTGATATTGCTGAAGAGCTTGGCGGCGAATGGGCTGACCGCTTCCTCGTGCTTTACGGTA
TCGCCGCTCCCGATTCGCAGCGCATCGCCTTCTATCGCCTTCTTGACGAGTTCTTCTGAGCGGGACTCTG
GGGTTCGAAATGACCGACCAAGCGACGCCCAACCTGCCATCACGAGATTTCGATTCCACCGCCGCCTTCT
ATGAAAGGTTGGGCTTCGGAATCGTTTTCCGGGACGCCGGCTGGATGATCCTCCAGCGCGGGGATCTCAT
GCTGGAGTTCTTCGCCCACCCTAGGGGGAGGCTAACTGAAACACGGAAGGAGACAATACCGGAAGGAACC
CGCGCTATGACGGCAATAAAAAGACAGAATAAAACGCACGGTGTTGGGTCGTTTGTTCATAAACGCGGGG
TTCGGTCCCAGGGCTGGCACTCTGTCGATACCCCACCGAGACCCCATTGGGGCCAATACGCCCGCGTTTC
TTCCTTTTCCCCACCCCACCCCCCAAGTTCGGGTGAAGGCCCAGGGCTCGCAGCCAACGTCGGGGCGGCA
GGCCCTGCCATAGCCTCAGGTTACTCATATATACTTTAGATTGATTTAAAACTTCATTTTTAATTTAAAA
GGATCTAGGTGAAGATCCTTTTTGATAATCTCATGACCAAAATCCCTTAACGTGAGTTTTCGTTCCACTG
AGCGTCAGACCCCGTAGAAAAGATCAAAGGATCTTCTTGAGATCCTTTTTTTCTGCGCGTAATCTGCTGC
TTGCAAACAAAAAAACCACCGCTACCAGCGGTGGTTTGTTTGCCGGATCAAGAGCTACCAACTCTTTTTC
CGAAGGTAACTGGCTTCAGCAGAGCGCAGATACCAAATACTGTCCTTCTAGTGTAGCCGTAGTTAGGCCA
CCACTTCAAGAACTCTGTAGCACCGCCTACATACCTCGCTCTGCTAATCCTGTTACCAGTGGCTGCTGCC
AGTGGCGATAAGTCGTGTCTTACCGGGTTGGACTCAAGACGATAGTTACCGGATAAGGCGCAGCGGTCGG
GCTGAACGGGGGGTTCGTGCACACAGCCCAGCTTGGAGCGAACGACCTACACCGAACTGAGATACCTACA
GCGTGAGCTATGAGAAAGCGCCACGCTTCCCGAAGGGAGAAAGGCGGACAGGTATCCGGTAAGCGGCAGG
GTCGGAACAGGAGAGCGCACGAGGGAGCTTCCAGGGGGAAACGCCTGGTATCTTTATAGTCCTGTCGGGT
TTCGCCACCTCTGACTTGAGCGTCGATTTTTGTGATGCTCGTCAGGGGGGCGGAGCCTATGGAAAAACGC
CAGCAACGCGGCCTTTTTACGGTTCCTGGCCTTTTGCTGGCCTTTTGCTCACATGTTCTTTCCTGCGTTA
TCCCCTGATTCTGTGGATAACCGTATTACCGCCATGCAT
