>Addgene plasmid #84294 | pEGFP-Merlin S518A | depositor partial sequence | sequence record 160873 | N-term region of Merlin S518A
GGCATGGACGAGCTGTACAAGTCCGGACTCAGATCCGCCGGGGCCATCGCTTCCCGCATGAGCTTCAGCT
CTCTCAAGAGGAAGCAACCCAAGACGTTCACCGTGAGGATCGTCACCATGGACGCCGAGATGGAGTTCAA
TTGCGAGATGAAGTGGAAAGGGAAGGACCTCTTTGATTTGGTGTGCCGGACTCTGGGGCTCCGAGAAACC
TGGTTCTTTGGACTGCAGTACACAATCAAGGACACAGTGGCCTGGCTCAAAATGGACAAGAAGGTACTGG
ATCATGATGTTTCAAAGGAAGAACCAGTCACCTTTCACTTCTTGGCCAAATTTTATCCTGAGAATGCTGA
AGAGGAGCTGGTTCAGGAGATCACACAACATTTATTCTTCTTACAGGTAAAGAAGCAGATTTTAGATGAA
AAGATCTACTGCCCTCCTGAGGCTTCTGTGCTCCTGGCTTCTTACGCCGTCCAGGCCAAGTATGGTGACT
ACGACCCCAGTGTTCACAAGCGGGGATTTTTGGCCCAAGAGGAATTGCTTCCAAAAAGGGTAATAAATCT
GTATCAGATGACTCCGGAAATGTGGGAGGAGAGAATTACTGCTTGGTACGCAGAGCACCGAGGCCGAGCC
AGGGATGAAGCTGAAATGGAATATCTGAAGATAGCTCANGACCTGGAGATGTACGGTGTGAACTACTTTG
CAATCCGGAATAAAAAGGGCACAGAGCTGCTGCTTGGNGTGGNTGCCCTGGGGCTTCACATTTATGACCC
TGAGAACAGACTGACCCCCAAGATCTCCTTCCCGTNNNTGAAATCCGAAACATCTCGTACAGTGANAGGA
GTTTACTATTAAACCACTGGNTAAGAAATN
