>Addgene plasmid #84294 | pEGFP-Merlin S518A | addgene partial sequence | sequence record 163905 | pEGFP-R 5'-acctctacaaatgtggtatg-3'
CTAGATCCGGTGGATCCCGGGCCCTCTAGACTAGAGCTCTTCAAAGAAGGCCACTCGGGACTTGGCGCTC
TGCAAGGTGAGCTTTTTAATGGTATTGTGCTTGCTGCTGCCACCCCTGTCGGAGTTCTCATTGTGCAGAA
TATCCAGAGCTGTCTCCCTCTCTTTCAGTTTCAAGGCCTCGATTTCTGTCTTGAGTTCATTGAGCTGCTC
CTGCAGATGCTTGCTCTTTTCCATGTATTCCACTTTTTCTTTCTCTATCTCCATGGCAAGCCGCTTCATG
TCAGTATCTTTGAAGTCGAAAGACAGGCTGTCACCAATGAGGTTGAAGCTTGGTATGTCAGGAGGCAACG
GTGCTGGAATTGGGTTCATGGGCGGGTACGTGGGCTTGGTGGCAATCTCCAGGAGCTTCTGCTTGGCTCT
TCGCTCCGCCTCGCGTGCTTCCTGCAGGTCCTGCTTCAGCTGATCTGCCTCTTTGGCCCTCCTCTCTGAC
TCCTCAGCCATCTTCAGTGCCAGCACCTCGGCTTCCAGCACCTTCTGCTCCATCAGGCGCTTCTCCTCCT
CCGTGCGAATCGCTGTGGCCTTGATGCGCTGCATTTCCTGCTCAGCCTCTGCGGCCTTCTGGGCCAGAAG
TTTTGCCTCCTCCTCGGTGATCTGGGCCTTTTCAGCCAACAGGTCAGCTGTCTCCTCAGACCGCATCAGT
GCTTCGTTGGCCATTGTTGCTTCTTCTTTCATCTGCAGCAGCCTCCTCTCCAACTCATC
