>Addgene plasmid #84294 | pEGFP-Merlin S518A | addgene partial sequence | sequence record 163906 | EGFP-C 5'-CATGGTCCTGCTGGAGTTCGTG-3'
GGACGAGCTGTACAAGTCCGGACTCAGATCCGCCGGGGCCATCGCTTCCCGCATGAGCTTCAGCTCTCTC
AAGAGGAAGCAACCCAAGACGTTCACCGTGAGGATCGTCACCATGGACGCCGAGATGGAGTTCAATTGCG
AGATGAAGTGGAAAGGGAAGGACCTCTTTGATTTGGTGTGCCGGACTCTGGGGCTCCGAGAAACCTGGTT
CTTTGGACTGCAGTACACAATCAAGGACACAGTGGCCTGGCTCAAAATGGACAAGAAGGTACTGGATCAT
GATGTTTCAAAGGAAGAACCAGTCACCTTTCACTTCTTGGCCAAATTTTATCCTGAGAATGCTGAAGAGG
AGCTGGTTCAGGAGATCACACAACATTTATTCTTCTTACAGGTAAAGAAGCAGATTTTAGATGAAAAGAT
CTACTGCCCTCCTGAGGCTTCTGTGCTCCTGGCTTCTTACGCCGTCCAGGCCAAGTATGGTGACTACGAC
CCCAGTGTTCACAAGCGGGGATTTTTGGCCCAAGAGGAATTGCTTCCAAAAAGGGTAATAAATCTGTATC
AGATGACTCCGGAAATGTGGGAGGAGAGAATTACTGCTTGGTACGCAGAGCACCGAGGCCGAGCCAGGGA
TGAAGCTGAAATGGAATATCTGAAGATAGCTCAGGACCTGGAGATGTACGGTGTGAACTACTTTGCAATC
CGGAATAAAAAGGGCACAGAGCTGCTGCTTGGAGTGGATGCCCTGGGGCTTCACATTTATGACCCTGAGA
ACAGACTGACCCCCAAGATCTCCTTCCCGTGGAATGAAATCCGAAACATCTCGTACAGTGACAAGGAGTT
TACTATTAA
